>Addgene plasmid #169492 | pTS1021-Tier1-PhCMV-PuroR | addgene full sequence | sequence record 364222 | Addgene NGS Result
TTAGAAAAATAAACAAATAGGGGTTCCGCGCACATTTCCCCGAAAAGTGCCACCTGACGTCGACGGATCG
GGAGATCTCCACGCGTGGTACCCTCGAGTTGACATTGATTATTGAGTAGTTATTAATAGTAATCAATTAC
GGGGTCATTAGTTCATAGCCCATATATGGAGTTCCGCGTTACATAACTTACGGTAAATGGCCCGCCTGGC
TGACCGCCCAACGACCCCCGCCCATTGACGTCAATAATGACGTATGTTCCCATAGTAACGCCAATAGGGA
CTTTCCATTGACGTCAATGGGTGGAGTATTTACGGTAAACTGCCCACTTGGCAGTACATCAAGTGTATCA
TATGCCAAGTACGCCCCCTATTGACGTCAATGACGGTAAATGGCCCGCCTGGCATTATGCCCAGTACATG
ACCTTATGGGACTTTCCTACTTGGCAGTACATCTACGTATTAGTCATCGCTATTACCATGGTGATGCGGT
TTTGGCAGTACATCAATGGGCGTGGATAGCGGTTTGACTCACGGGGATTTCCAAGTCTCCACCCCATTGA
CGTCAATGGGAGTTTGTTTTGGCACCAAAATCAACGGGACTTTCCAAAATGTCGTAACAACTCCGCCCCA
TTGACGCAAATGGGCGGTAGGCGTGTACGGTGGGAGGTCTATATAAGCAGAGCTCTCTGGCTAACTAGAG
AACCCACTGCTTACTGGCTTATCGAAATTAATACGACTCACTATAGGGAGACCCAAGCTGTTCGAAGCGG
AATTCACCATGACTAGTGGTGGTTCTGGTACCGAGTACAAGCCCACGGTGCGCCTCGCCACCCGCGACGA
CGTCCCCCGGGCCGTACGCACCCTCGCCGCCGCGTTCGCCGACTACCCCGCCACGCGCCACACCGTCGAC
CCGGACCGCCACATCGAGCGGGTCACCGAGCTGCAAGAACTCTTCCTCACGCGCGTCGGGCTCGACATCG
GCAAGGTGTGGGTCGCGGACGACGGCGCCGCGGTGGCGGTCTGGACCACGCCGGAGAGCGTCGAAGCGGG
GGCGGTGTTCGCCGAGATCGGCCCGCGCATGGCCGAGTTGAGCGGTTCCCGGCTGGCCGCGCAGCAACAG
ATGGAAGGCCTCCTGGCGCCGCACCGGCCCAAGGAGCCCGCGTGGTTCCTGGCCACCGTCGGCGTGTCGC
CCGACCACCAGGGCAAGGGTCTGGGCAGCGCCGTCGTGCTCCCCGGAGTGGAGGCGGCCGAGCGCGCCGG
GGTGCCCGCCTTCCTGGAGACATCCGCGCCCCGCAACCTCCCCTTCTACGAGCGGCTCGGCTTCACCGTC
ACCGCCGACGTCGAGGTGCCCGAAGGACCGCGCACCTGGTGCATGACCCGCAAGCCCGGTGCCGCTAGCG
GATCCACCGGTGTCTAGAAAGCTTTGAGGCCGGCCTGCAGGGATCAGCCTCGACTGTGCCTTCTAGTTGC
CAGCCATCTGTTGTTTGCCCCTCCCCCGTGCCTTCCTTGACCCTGGAAGGTGCCACTCCCACTGTCCTTT
CCTAATAAAATGAGGAAATTGCATCGCATTGTCTGAGTAGGTGTCATTCTATTCTGGGGGGTGGGGTGGG
GCAGGACAGCAAGGGGGAGGATTGGGAAGACAATAGCAGGCATGCTGGGGATGCGGTGGGCTCTATGGCT
TCTGAGGCGGAAAGAACCAGCTGGGGCTCTAGGGGGTATCCCC
[124 nt withheld, positions 1724-1847]
C
[91 nt withheld, positions 1849-1939]
A
[49 nt withheld, positions 1941-1989]
CCTTTGACGTTGGAGTCCACGTTCTTT
[37 nt withheld, positions 2017-2053]
ACCCTATCTCGGTCTATTCTTTTGATTTATAAGGGATTTTGCCGATTTCGGCCTATTGGTTAAAAAATGA
GCTGATTTAACAAAAATTTAACGCGAATTAATTCTGTGGAATGTGTGTCAGTTAGGGTGTGGAAAGTCCC
CAGGCTCCCCAGCAGGCAGAAGTATGCAAAGCATGCATCTCAATTAGTCAGCAACCAGGTGTGGAAAGTC
CCCAGGCTCCCCAGCAGGCAGAAGTATGCAAAGCATGCATCTCAATTAGTCAGCAACCATAGTCCCGCCC
CTAACTCCGCCCATCCCGCCCCTAACTCCGCCCAGTTCCGCCCATTCTCCGCCCCATGGCTGACTAATTT
TTTTTATTTATGCAGAGGCCGAGGCCGCCTCTGCCTCTGAGCTATTCCAGAAGTAGTGAGGAGGCTTTTT
TGGAGGCCTAGGCTTTTGCAAAAAGCTCCCGGGAGCTTGTATATCCATTTTCGGATCTGATCAAGAGACA
GGATGAGGATCGTTTCGCATGATTGAACAAGATGGATTGCACGCAGGTTCTCCGGCCGCTTGGGTGGAGA
GGCTATTCGGCTATGACTGGGCACAACAGACAATCGGCTGCTCTGATGCCGCCGTGTTCCGGCTGTCAGC
GCAGGGGCGCCCGGTTCTTTTTGTCAAGACCGACCTGTCCGGTGCCCTGAATGAACTGCAGGACGAGGCA
GCGCGGCTATCGTGGCTGGCCACGACGGGCGTTCCTTGCGCAGCTGTGCTCGACGTTGTCACTGAAGCGG
GAAGGGACTGGCTGCTATTGGGCGAAGTGCCGGGGCAGGATCTCCTGTCATCTCACCTTGCTCCTGCCGA
GAAAGTATCCATCATGGCTGATGCAATGCGGCGGCTGCATACGCTTGATCCGGCTACCTGCCCATTCGAC
CACCAAGCGAAACATCGCATCGAGCGAGCACGTACTCGGATGGAAGCCGGTCTTGTCGATCAGGATGATC
TGGACGAAGAGCATCAGGGGCTCGCGCCAGCCGAACTGTTCGCCAGGCTCAAGGCGCGCATGCCCGACGG
CGAGGATCTCGTCGTGACCCATGGCGATGCCTGCTTGCCGAATATCATGGTGGAAAATGGCCGCTTTTCT
GGATTCATCGACTGTGGCCGGCTGGGTGTGGCGGACCGCTATCAGGACATAGCGTTGGCTACCCGTGATA
TTGCTGAAGAGCTTGGCGGCGAATGGGCTGACCGCTTCCTCGTGCTTTACGGTATCGCCGCTCCCGATTC
GCAGCGCATCGCCTTCTATCGCCTTCTTGACGAGTTCTTCTGAGCGGGACTCTGGGGTTCGAAATGACCG
ACCAAGCGACGCCCAACCTGCCATCACGAGATTTCGATTCCACCGCCGCCTTCTATGAAAGGTTGGGCTT
CGGAATCGTTTTCCGGGACGCCGGCTGGATGATCCTCCAGCGCGGGGATCTCATGCTGGAGTTCTTCGCC
CACCCCAACTTGTTTATTGCAGCTTATAATGGTTACAAATAAAGCAATAGCATCACAAATTTCACAAATA
AAGCATTTTTTTCACTGCATTCTAGTTGTGGTTTGTCCAAACTCATCAATGTATCTTATCATGTCTGTAT
ACCGTCGACCTCTAGCTAGAGCTTGGCGTAATCATGGTCATAGCTGTTTCCTGTGTGAAATTGTTATCCG
CTCACAATTCCACACAACATACGAGCCGGAAGCATAAAGTGTAAAGCCTGGGGTGCCTAATGAGTGAGCT
AACTCACATTAATTGCGTTGCGCTCACTGCCCGCTTTCCAGTCGGGAAACCTGTCGTGCCAGCTGCATTA
ATGAATCGGCCAACGCGCGGGGAGAGGCGGTTTGCGTATTGGGCGCTCTTCCGCTTCCTCGCTCACTGAC
TCGCTGCGCTCGGTCGTTCGGCTGCGGCGAGCGGTATCAGCTCACTCAAAGGCGGTAATACGGTTATCCA
CAGAATCAGGGGATAACGCAGGAAAGAACATGTGAGCAAAAGGCCAGCAAAAGGCCAGGAACCGTAAAAA
GGCCGCGTTGCTGGCGTTTTTCCATAGGCTCCGCCCCCCTGACGAGCATCACAAAAATCGACGCTCAAGT
CAGAGGTGGCGAAACCCGACAGGACTATAAAGATACCAGGCGTTTCCCCCTGGAAGCTCCCTCGTGCGCT
CTCCTGTTCCGACCCTGCCGCTTACCGGATACCTGTCCGCCTTTCTCCCTTCGGGAAGCGTGGCGCTTTC
TCATAGCTCACGCTGTAGGTATCTCAGTTCGGTGTAGGTCGTTCGCTCCAAGCTGGGCTGTGTGCACGAA
CCCCCCGTTCAGCCCGACCGCTGCGCCTTATCCGGTAACTATCGTCTTGAGTCCAACCCGGTAAGACACG
ACTTATCGCCACTGGCAGCAGCCACTGGTAACAGGATTAGCAGAGCGAGGTATGTAGGCGGTGCTACAGA
GTTCTTGAAGTGGTGGCCTAACTACGGCTACACTAGAAGAACAGTATTTGGTATCTGCGCTCTGCTGAAG
CCAGTTACCTTCGGAAAAAGAGTTGGTAGCTCTTGATCCGGCAAACAAACCACCGCTGGTAGCGGTGGTT
TTTTTGTTTGCAAGCAGCAGATTACGCGCAGAAAAAAAGGATCTCAAGAAGATCCTTTGATCTTTTCTAC
GGGGTCTGACGCTCAGTGGAACGAAAACTCACGTTAAGGGATTTTGGTCATGAGATTATCAAAAAGGATC
TTCACCTAGATCCTTTTAAATTAAAAATGAAGTTTTAAATCAATCTAAAGTATATATGAGTAAACTTGGT
CTGACAGTTACCAATGCTTAATCAGTGAGGCACCTATCTCAGCGATCTGTCTATTTCGTTCATCCATAGT
TGCCTGACTCCCCGTCGTGTAGATAACTACGATACGGGAGGGCTTACCATCTGGCCCCAGTGCTGCAATG
ATACCGCGAGACCCACGCTCACCGGCTCCAGATTTATCAGCAATAAACCAGCCAGCCGGAAGGGCCGAGC
GCAGAAGTGGTCCTGCAACTTTATCCGCCTCCATCCAGTCTATTAATTGTTGCCGGGAAGCTAGAGTAAG
TAGTTCGCCAGTTAATAGTTTGCGCAACGTTGTTGCCATTGCTACAGGCATCGTGGTGTCACGCTCGTCG
TTTGGTATGGCTTCATTCAGCTCCGGTTCCCAACGATCAAGGCGAGTTACATGATCCCCCATGTTGTGCA
AAAAAGCGGTTAGCTCCTTCGGTCCTCCGATCGTTGTCAGAAGTAAGTTGGCCGCAGTGTTATCACTCAT
GGTTATGGCAGCACTGCATAATTCTCTTACTGTCATGCCATCCGTAAGATGCTTTTCTGTGACTGGTGAG
TACTCAACCAAGTCATTCTGAGAATAGTGTATGCGGCGACCGAGTTGCTCTTGCCCGGCGTCAATACGGG
ATAATACCGCGCCACATAGCAGAACTTTAAAAGTGCTCATCATTGGAAAACGTTCTTCGGGGCGAAAACT
CTCAAGGATCTTACCGCTGTTGAGATCCAGTTCGATGTAACCCACTCGTGCACCCAACTGATCTTCAGCA
TCTTTTACTTTCACCAGCGTTTCTGGGTGAGCAAAAACAGGAAGGCAAAATGCCGCAAAAAAGGGAATAA
GGGCGACACGGAAATGTTGAATACTCATACTCTTCCTTTTTCAATATTATTGAAGCATTTATCAGGGTTA
TTGTCTCATGAGCGGATACATATTTGAATGTAT
Features (pLannotate 1.2.2; 19 found; start..end, strand, type, name):
    177..480     +  enhancer       CMV enhancer: human cytomegalovirus immediate early enhancer
    481..684     +  promoter       CMV promoter: human cytomegalovirus (CMV) immediate early promoter
    680..713     +  LTR            5' LTR (truncated) (fragment): truncated 5' long terminal repeat (LTR) from HIV-1
    729..747     +  promoter       T7 promoter: promoter for bacteriophage T7 RNA polymerase
    800..1393    +  CDS            PuroR: puromycin N-acetyltransferase; pac from Streptomyces alboniger; confers resistance to puromycin
   1454..1678    +  polyA_signal   bGH poly(A) signal: bovine growth hormone polyadenylation signal
   1682..1703    +  promoter       SV40 promoter (fragment): SV40 enhancer and early promoter
   1724..2152    +  rep_origin     f1 ori (sequence partly withheld): f1 bacteriophage origin of replication; arrow indicates direction of (+) strand synthesis
   2166..2495    +  promoter       SV40 promoter: SV40 enhancer and early promoter
   2562..3353    +  CDS            neo: KKA2_KLEPN - Also known as kan, nptII. Experimental evidence at protein level: Swiss-Prot protein existence level 1. Resistance to kanamycin, neomycin, paromomycin, ribostamycin, butirosin and gentamicin B. From Klebsiella pneumoniae.
   3377..3535    +  CDS            ble (fragment): BLE_KLEPN - Experimental evidence at protein level: Swiss-Prot protein existence level 1. Binding protein with a strong affinity to the bleomycin family of antibiotics. Binds to CL990; an antimitotic-antibiotic compound. From Klebsiella pneumoniae.
   3530..3651    +  polyA_signal   SV40 poly(A) signal: SV40 polyadenylation signal
   3724..3740    -  protein_bind   lac operator: The lac repressor binds to the lac operator to inhibit transcription in E. coli. This inhibition can be relieved by adding lactose or isopropyl-β-D-thiogalactopyranoside (IPTG). lac repressor encoded by lacI
   3748..3778    -  promoter       lac promoter: promoter for the E. coli lac operon
   3793..3814    -  protein_bind   CAP binding site: CAP binding activates transcription in the presence of cAMP. E. coli catabolite activator protein
   3827..3919    -  CDS            lacI (fragment): lac repressor; lacI; The lac repressor binds to the lac operator to inhibit transcription in E. coli. This inhibition can be relieved by adding lactose or isopropyl-β-D-thiogalactopyranoside (IPTG).
   4102..4690    -  rep_origin     ori: high-copy-number ColE1/pMB1/pBR322/pUC origin of replication
   4861..5721    -  CDS            AmpR: β-lactamase; bla; confers resistance to ampicillin, carbenicillin, and related antibiotics
   5722..30      -  promoter       AmpR promoter (across the origin): bla
