[The description below was written by a language model from this plasmid's Addgene catalogue record and pLannotate feature annotations shown in this document.]
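Description:
pTS1021-Tier1-PhCMV-PuroR is a mammalian expression plasmid built on pMM1, a pcDNA3.1-derived backbone, and belongs to the "Tier-1" level of the VAMSyB modular plasmid architecture for mammalian synthetic biology. The sequenced record is 5,796 nt. In E. coli it is maintained through a high-copy ColE1/pUC-type origin and selected with ampicillin via the β-lactamase gene and its promoter. An f1 phage origin is also present, together with residual lac promoter/operator and lacI fragments typical of this backbone family.

The payload is a single transcription unit, PhCMV-PuroR-pA. The human cytomegalovirus immediate-early enhancer and promoter drive the puromycin N-acetyltransferase gene (pac, from Streptomyces), and the transcript is terminated by the bovine growth hormone polyadenylation signal. A T7 promoter lies between the CMV promoter and the coding sequence, as in pcDNA3.1. The short "HIV-1 5' LTR" fragment called at the CMV promoter boundary is only about 30 nt and is probably an annotation artefact rather than a functional viral element. The backbone also retains a separate SV40 early promoter–neo–SV40 poly(A) cassette, so the plasmid carries G418 resistance as well as puromycin resistance for mammalian cells. The small ble fragment downstream of neo is a partial remnant of the original transposon-derived sequence.

The construct provides a constitutive puromycin selection marker for mammalian cells. Its Tier-1 designation suggests it also serves as a basic single-cassette module within the VAMSyB system, although the record does not describe the assembly sites or the cloning junctions used.
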