Addgene plasmid #169492: pTS1021-Tier1-PhCMV-PuroR
Purpose: Tier-1 vector encoding PhCMV-driven marker for puromycin selection (PhCMV-PuroR-pA)
Depositing lab: Martin Fussenegger. Depositing organization: ETH Zurich (Swiss Federal Institute of Technology). Publication: A versatile plasmid architecture for mammalian synthetic biology (VAMSyB). Haellman V, Strittmatter T, Bertschi A, Stucheli P, Fussenegger M. Metab Eng. 2021 Jul;66:41-50. doi: 10.1016/j.ymben.2021.04.003. Epub 2021 Apr 18. PubMed 33857582.
Backbone
  Vector backbone: pMM1 (pcDNA3.1-based)
  Backbone size w/o insert (bp): 4435
  Vector type: Mammalian Expression
  Selectable markers: Neomycin (select with G418)
Growth in bacteria
  Bacterial resistance: Ampicillin, 100 μg/mL
  Growth temperature: 37°C
  Growth strain: DH5alpha
  Copy number: High Copy
Gene/Insert
  Gene/Insert name: PCMV-driven puromycin N-acetyl-transferase (alt names: PCMV-pac; PCMV-PuroR)
  Species: Streptomyces sp.
  Promoter: PhCMV
  Cloning method: Restriction Enzyme; 5′ cloning site Unknown (unknown if destroyed)
  Sequencing primers: 5′ AmpStart; 3′ BGH-rev
Terms and licenses: Academic/Nonprofit Terms; Industry Terms: Not Available to Industry
How to cite: pTS1021-Tier1-PhCMV-PuroR was a gift from Martin Fussenegger (Addgene plasmid # 169492 ; http://n2t.net/addgene:169492 ; RRID:Addgene_169492)
